Addgene plasmid #207368: B-HeFSpCas9-A695Q
Purpose: Expression plasmid for human codon-optimized increased-fidelity (i.e. high-fidelity) SpCas9 variant
Depositing lab: Ervin Welker. Depositing organization: HUN-REN Research Centre for Natural Sciences. Publication: A cleavage rule for selection of increased-fidelity SpCas9 variants with high efficiency and no detectable off-targets. Kulcsar PI, Talas A, Ligeti Z, Toth E, Rakvacs Z, Bartos Z, Krausz SL, Welker A, Vegi VL, Huszar K, Welker E. Nat Commun. 2023 Sep 16;14(1):5746. doi: 10.1038/s41467-023-41393-5. PubMed 37717069.
Backbone
  Vector backbone: pX330-like (without U6-sgRNA coding sequence)
  Vector type: Mammalian Expression, CRISPR
Growth in bacteria
  Bacterial resistance: Ampicillin, 100 μg/mL
  Growth temperature: 37°C
  Growth strain: DH5alpha
  Copy number: High Copy
Gene/Insert
  Gene/Insert name: B-HeFSpCas9-A695Q
  Species: S. pyogenes
  Insert size (bp): 4251
  Mutation: N497A, R661A, K848A, Q926A, K1003A, R1060A, amino acids 1005-1013 replaced with two glycine
  Promoter: CBh
  Tag / fusion protein: 3xFLAG (N terminal on insert)
  Cloning method: Gibson Cloning
Terms and licenses: Academic/Nonprofit Terms; Industry Terms: Not Available to Industry
Depositor comments: Please visit https://doi.org/10.1101/2022.08.16.504097 for bioRxiv preprint
How to cite: B-HeFSpCas9-A695Q was a gift from Ervin Welker (Addgene plasmid # 207368 ; http://n2t.net/addgene:207368 ; RRID:Addgene_207368)
