[The description below was written by a language model from this plasmid's Addgene catalogue record and pLannotate feature annotations shown in this document.]
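Description:
B-HeFSpCas9-A695Q is a mammalian expression plasmid of about 8.1 kb encoding a human codon-optimized, increased-fidelity variant of Streptococcus pyogenes Cas9. It is built on a pX330-like backbone from which the U6-sgRNA cassette has been removed, so it supplies the nuclease only and a guide RNA must come from a separate construct. In bacteria it is maintained as a high-copy plasmid through a ColE1/pUC-type origin and selected with ampicillin via the β-lactamase gene. An f1 phage origin is also present. A single AAV2 inverted terminal repeat lies downstream of the expression cassette, as do short bom and rop fragments. These appear to be backbone remnants rather than functional elements.

Expression is driven by the CBh promoter, annotated here as its three components: a CMV enhancer, the chicken β-actin promoter, and a hybrid chicken β-actin/minute virus of mice intron. The roughly 4.25 kb insert carries an N-terminal 3xFLAG tag according to the catalogue entry, although the feature table does not annotate it. It ends in a bipartite nucleoplasmin nuclear localization signal followed by a bovine growth hormone polyadenylation signal. The recorded mutations are N497A, R661A, K848A, Q926A, K1003A and R1060A, together with replacement of residues 1005-1013 by two glycines. This last change probably explains why the annotation tool splits the coding sequence into an eSpCas9(1.1)-like fragment and a C-terminal Cas9 fragment. The name implies position 695 is glutamine, though the mutation field does not mention this residue. The plasmid belongs to a set of fidelity-graded SpCas9 variants used to match a nuclease to a given target, aiming for efficient cleavage with no detectable off-target editing.
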