Features (pLannotate 1.2.2; 15 found; start..end, strand, type, name):
     12..297     +  enhancer       CMV enhancer: human cytomegalovirus immediate early enhancer; contains an 18-bp deletion relative to the standard CMV enhancer
    299..576     +  promoter       chicken β-actin promoter: No description available
    577..804     +  intron         hybrid intron: hybrid between chicken β-actin (CBA) and minute virus of mice (MMV) introns (Gray et al., 2011)
    942..3951    +  CDS            eSpCas9(1.1) (fragment): Cas9 endonuclease from the Streptococcus pyogenes Type II CRISPR/Cas system, mutated to improve targeting specificity (Slaymaker et al., 2016) carries the mutations K848A, K1003A, and R1060A
   3956..5021    +  CDS            Cas9(C) (fragment): C-terminal portion of Streptococcus pyogenes Cas9 (Zetsche et al., 2015)
   5022..5069    +  CDS            nucleoplasmin NLS: bipartite nuclear localization signal from nucleoplasmin
   5103..5214    +  polyA_signal   bGH poly(A) signal: bovine growth hormone polyadenylation signal
   5319..5459    +  repeat_region  AAV2 ITR: inverted terminal repeat of adeno-associated virus serotype 2 inverted
   5464..5515    -  misc_feature   bom (fragment): basis of mobility region from pBR322
   5534..5989    +  rep_origin     f1 ori (sequence partly withheld): f1 bacteriophage origin of replication; arrow indicates direction of (+) strand synthesis
   5990..6039    -  misc_feature   bom (fragment): basis of mobility region from pBR322
   6141..6176    -  CDS            rop (fragment): Rop protein, which maintains plasmids at low copy number; rop
   6271..6375    +  promoter       AmpR promoter: bla
   6376..7236    +  CDS            AmpR: β-lactamase; bla; confers resistance to ampicillin, carbenicillin, and related antibiotics
   7407..7995    +  rep_origin     ori: high-copy-number ColE1/pMB1/pBR322/pUC origin of replication
>Addgene plasmid #207368 | B-HeFSpCas9-A695Q | addgene full sequence | sequence record 410902 | Addgene NGS Result
CTAGAGGTACCCGTTACATAACTTACGGTAAATGGCCCGCCTGGCTGACCGCCCAACGACCCCCGCCCAT
TGACGTCAATAGTAACGCCAATAGGGACTTTCCATTGACGTCAATGGGTGGAGTATTTACGGTAAACTGC
CCACTTGGCAGTACATCAAGTGTATCATATGCCAAGTACGCCCCCTATTGACGTCAATGACGGTAAATGG
CCCGCCTGGCATTGTGCCCAGTACATGACCTTATGGGACTTTCCTACTTGGCAGTACATCTACGTATTAG
TCATCGCTATTACCATGGTCGAGGTGAGCCCCACGTTCTGCTTCACTCTCCCCATCTCCCCCCCCTCCCC
ACCCCCAATTTTGTATTTATTTATTTTTTAATTATTTTGTGCAGCGATGGGGGCGGGGGGGGGGGGGGGG
SGCGCGCSRGGGGGGGGGGGGGGGGGGGGGGGGGGGGGGGGGGSGAGGCGGAGAGGTGCGGCGGCAGCCA
ATCAGAGCGGCGCGCTCCGAAAGTTTCCTTTTATGGCGAGGCGGCGGCGGCGGCGGCCCTATAAAAAGCG
AAGCGCGCGGCGGGCGGGAGTCGCTGCGCGCTGCCTTCGCCCCGTGCCCCGCTCCGCCGCCGCCTCGCGC
CGCCCGCCCCGGCTCTGACTGACCGCGTTACTCCCACAGGTGAGCGGGCGGGACGGCCCTTCTCCTCCGG
GCTGTAATTAGCTGAGCAAGAGGTAAGGGTTTAAGGGATGGTTGGTTGGTGGGGTATTAATGTTTAATTA
CCTGGAGCACCTGCCTGAAATCACTTTTTTTCAGGTTGGACCGGTGCCACCATGGACTATAAGGACCACG
ACGGAGACTACAAGGATCATGATATTGATTACAAAGACGATGACGATAAGATGGCCCCAAAGAAGAAGCG
GAAGGTCGGTATCCACGGAGTCCCAGCAGCCGACAAGAAGTACAGCATCGGCCTGGACATCGGCACCAAC
TCTGTGGGCTGGGCCGTGATCACCGACGAGTACAAGGTGCCCAGCAAGAAATTCAAGGTGCTGGGCAACA
CCGACCGGCACAGCATCAAGAAGAACCTGATCGGAGCCCTGCTGTTCGACAGCGGCGAAACAGCCGAGGC
CACCCGGCTGAAGAGAACCGCCAGAAGAAGATACACCAGACGGAAGAACCGGATCTGCTATCTGCAAGAG
ATCTTCAGCAACGAGATGGCCAAGGTGGACGACAGCTTCTTCCACAGACTGGAAGAGTCCTTCCTGGTGG
AAGAGGATAAGAAGCACGAGCGGCACCCCATCTTCGGCAACATCGTGGACGAGGTGGCCTACCACGAGAA
GTACCCCACCATCTACCACCTGAGAAAGAAACTGGTGGACAGCACCGACAAGGCCGACCTGCGGCTGATC
TATCTGGCCCTGGCCCACATGATCAAGTTCCGGGGCCACTTCCTGATCGAGGGCGACCTGAACCCCGACA
ACAGCGACGTGGACAAGCTGTTCATCCAGCTGGTGCAGACCTACAACCAGCTGTTCGAGGAAAACCCCAT
CAACGCCAGCGGCGTGGACGCCAAGGCCATCCTGTCTGCCAGACTGAGCAAGAGCAGACGGCTGGAAAAT
CTGATCGCCCAGCTGCCCGGCGAGAAGAAGAATGGCCTGTTCGGAAACCTGATTGCCCTGAGCCTGGGCC
TGACCCCCAACTTCAAGAGCAACTTCGACCTGGCCGAGGATGCCAAACTGCAGCTGAGCAAGGACACCTA
CGACGACGACCTGGACAACCTGCTGGCCCAGATCGGCGACCAGTACGCCGACCTGTTTCTGGCCGCCAAG
AACCTGTCCGACGCCATCCTGCTGAGCGACATCCTGAGAGTGAACACCGAGATCACCAAGGCCCCCCTGA
GCGCCTCTATGATCAAGAGATACGACGAGCACCACCAGGACCTGACCCTGCTGAAAGCTCTCGTGCGGCA
GCAGCTGCCTGAGAAGTACAAAGAGATTTTCTTCGACCAGAGCAAGAACGGCTACGCCGGCTACATTGAC
GGCGGAGCCAGCCAGGAAGAGTTCTACAAGTTCATCAAGCCCATCCTGGAAAAGATGGACGGCACCGAGG
AACTGCTCGTGAAGCTGAACAGAGAGGACCTGCTGCGGAAGCAGCGGACCTTCGACAACGGCAGCATCCC
CCACCAGATCCACCTGGGAGAGCTGCACGCCATTCTGCGGCGGCAGGAAGATTTTTACCCATTCCTGAAG
GACAACCGGGAAAAGATCGAGAAGATCCTGACCTTCCGCATCCCCTACTACGTGGGCCCTCTGGCCAGGG
GAAACAGCAGATTCGCCTGGATGACCAGAAAGAGCGAGGAAACCATCACCCCCTGGAACTTCGAGGAAGT
GGTGGACAAGGGCGCTTCCGCCCAGAGCTTCATCGAGCGGATGACCGCCTTCGATAAGAACCTGCCCAAC
GAGAAGGTGCTGCCCAAGCACAGCCTGCTGTACGAGTACTTCACCGTGTATAACGAGCTGACCAAAGTGA
AATACGTGACCGAGGGAATGAGAAAGCCCGCCTTCCTGAGCGGCGAGCAGAAAAAGGCCATCGTGGACCT
GCTGTTCAAGACCAACCGGAAAGTGACCGTGAAGCAGCTGAAAGAGGACTACTTCAAGAAAATCGAGTGC
TTCGACTCCGTGGAAATCTCCGGCGTGGAAGATCGGTTCAACGCCTCCCTGGGCACATACCACGATCTGC
TGAAAATTATCAAGGACAAGGACTTCCTGGACAATGAGGAAAACGAGGACATTCTGGAAGATATCGTGCT
GACCCTGACACTGTTTGAGGACAGAGAGATGATCGAGGAACGGCTGAAAACCTATGCCCACCTGTTCGAC
GACAAAGTGATGAAGCAGCTGAAGCGGCGGAGATACACCGGCTGGGGCGCGCTGAGCCGGAAGCTGATCA
ACGGCATCCGCGACAAGCAGTCCGGCAAGACAATCCTGGATTTCCTGAAGTCCGACGGCTTCGCCAACAG
AAACTTCATGCAGCTGATCCACGACGACAGCCTGACCTTTAAAGAGGACATCCAGAAAGCCCAGGTGTCC
GGCCAGGGCGATAGCCTGCACGAGCACATTGCCAATCTCGCCGGCAGCCCCGCCATTAAGAAGGGCATCC
TCCAGACAGTGAAGGTGGTGGACGAGCTGGTGAAAGTGATGGGCCGGCACAAGCCCGAGAACATCGTGAT
CGAAATGGCCAGAGAGAACCAGACCACCCAGAAGGGACAGAAGAACAGTCGCGAGAGAATGAAGCGGATC
GAAGAGGGCATCAAAGAGCTGGGCAGCCAGATCCTGAAAGAACACCCCGTGGAAAACACCCAGCTCCAGA
ACGAGAAGCTGTACCTGTACTACCTCCAGAATGGGCGGGATATGTACGTGGACCAGGAACTGGACATCAA
CCGGCTGTCCGACTACGATGTGGACCATATCGTGCCTCAGAGCTTTCTGGCGGACGACTCCATCGACAAC
AAGGTGCTGACCAGAAGCGACAAGAACCGGGGCAAGAGCGACAACGTGCCCTCCGAAGAGGTCGTGAAGA
AGATGAAGAACTACTGGCGGCAGCTGCTGAACGCCAAGCTGATTACCCAGAGAAAGTTCGACAATCTGAC
CAAGGCCGAGAGAGGCGGCCTGAGCGAACTGGATAAGGCCGGCTTCATCAAGAGACAGCTGGTGGAAACC
CGGGCGATCACAAAGCACGTGGCACAGATCCTGGACTCCCGGATGAACACTAAGTACGACGAGAATGACA
AGCTGATCCGGGAAGTGAAAGTGATCACCCTGAAGTCCAAGCTGGTGTCCGATTTCCGGAAGGATTTCCA
GTTTTACAAAGTGCGCGAGATCAACAACTACCACCACGCCCACGACGCGTACCTGAACGCCGTCGTGGGA
ACCGCCCTGATCAAAAAGTACCCTGCGCTGGGTGGCAAGGTGTACGATGTACGGAAGATGATCGCCAAGA
GCGAGCAGGAAATCGGCAAGGCTACCGCCAAGTACTTCTTCTACAGCAACATCATGAACTTTTTCAAGAC
CGAGATTACCCTGGCCAACGGCGAGATCCGGAAGGCGCCTCTGATCGAGACAAACGGCGAAACCGGGGAG
ATCGTGTGGGATAAGGGCCGGGATTTTGCCACCGTGCGGAAAGTGCTGAGCATGCCCCAAGTGAATATCG
TGAAAAAGACCGAGGTGCAGACAGGCGGCTTCAGCAAAGAGTCTATCCTGCCCAAGAGGAACAGCGATAA
GCTGATCGCCAGAAAGAAGGACTGGGACCCTAAGAAGTACGGCGGCTTCGACAGCCCCACCGTGGCCTAT
TCTGTGCTGGTGGTGGCCAAAGTGGAAAAGGGCAAGTCCAAGAAACTGAAGAGTGTGAAAGAGCTGCTGG
GGATCACCATCATGGAAAGAAGCAGCTTCGAGAAGAATCCCATCGACTTTCTGGAAGCCAAGGGCTACAA
AGAAGTGAAAAAGGACCTGATCATCAAGCTGCCTAAGTACTCCCTGTTCGAGCTGGAAAACGGCCGGAAG
AGAATGCTGGCCTCTGCCGGCGAACTGCAGAAGGGAAACGAACTGGCCCTGCCCTCCAAATATGTGAACT
TCCTGTACCTGGCCAGCCACTATGAGAAGCTGAAGGGCTCCCCCGAGGATAATGAGCAGAAACAGCTGTT
TGTGGAACAGCACAAGCACTACCTGGACGAGATCATCGAGCAGATCAGCGAGTTCTCCAAGAGAGTGATC
CTGGCCGACGCTAATCTGGACAAAGTGCTGTCCGCCTACAACAAGCACCGGGATAAGCCCATCAGAGAGC
AGGCCGAGAATATCATCCACCTGTTTACCCTGACCAATCTGGGAGCCCCTGCCGCCTTCAAGTACTTTGA
CACCACCATCGACCGGAAGAGGTACACCAGCACCAAAGAGGTGCTGGACGCCACCCTGATCCACCAGAGC
ATCACCGGCCTGTACGAGACACGGATCGACCTGTCTCAGCTGGGAGGCGACAAAAGGCCGGCGGCCACGA
AAAAGGCCGGCCAGGCAAAAAAGAAAAAGTAAGAATTCCTAGAGCTCGCTGATCAGCCTCGACTGTGCCT
TCTAGTTGCCAGCCATCTGTTGTTTGCCCCTCCCCCGTGCCTTCCTTGACCCTGGAAGGTGCCACTCCCA
CTGTCCTTTCCTAATAAAATGAGGAAATTGCATCGCATTGTCTGAGTAGGTGTCATTCTATTCTGGGGGG
TGGGGTGGGGCAGGACAGCAAGGGGGAGGATTGGGAAGAGAATAGCAGGCATGCTGGGGAGCGGCCGCAG
GAACCCCTAGTGATGGAGTTGGCCACTCCCTCTCTGCGCGCTCGCTCGCTCACTGAGGCCGGGCGACCAA
AGGTCGCCCGACGCCCGGGCTTTGCCCGGGCGGCCTCAGTGAGCGAGCGAGCGCGCAGCTGCCTGCAGGG
GCGCCTGATGCGGTATTTTCTCCTTACGCATCTGTGCGGTATTTCACACCGCATA
[95 nt withheld, positions 5516-5610]
T
[46 nt withheld, positions 5612-5657]
C
[141 nt withheld, positions 5659-5799]
CCTTTGACGTTGGAGTCCACGTTCTTT
[37 nt withheld, positions 5827-5863]
ACTCTATCTCGGGCTATTCTTTTGATTTATAAGGGATTTTGCCGATTTCGGTCTATTGGTTAAAAAATGA
GCTGATTTAACAAAAATTTAACGCGAATTTTAACAAAATATTAACGTTTACAATTTTATGGTGCACTCTC
AGTACAATCTGCTCTGATGCCGCATAGTTAAGCCAGCCCCGACACCCGCCAACACCCGCTGACGCGCCCT
GACGGGCTTGTCTGCTCCCGGCATCCGCTTACAGACAAGCTGTGACCGTCTCCGGGAGCTGCATGTGTCA
GAGGTTTTCACCGTCATCACCGAAACGCGCGAGACGAAAGGGCCTCGTGATACGCCTATTTTTATAGGTT
AATGTCATGATAATAATGGTTTCTTAGACGTCAGGTGGCACTTTTCGGGGAAATGTGCGCGGAACCCCTA
TTTGTTTATTTTTCTAAATACATTCAAATATGTATCCGCTCATGAGACAATAACCCTGATAAATGCTTCA
ATAATATTGAAAAAGGAAGAGTATGAGTATTCAACATTTCCGTGTCGCCCTTATTCCCTTTTTTGCGGCA
TTTTGCCTTCCTGTTTTTGCTCACCCAGAAACGCTGGTGAAAGTAAAAGATGCTGAAGATCAGTTGGGTG
CACGAGTGGGTTACATCGAACTGGATCTCAACAGCGGTAAGATCCTTGAGAGTTTTCGCCCCGAAGAACG
TTTTCCAATGATGAGCACTTTTAAAGTTCTGCTATGTGGCGCGGTATTATCCCGTATTGACGCCGGGCAA
GAGCAACTCGGTCGCCGCATACACTATTCTCAGAATGACTTGGTTGAGTACTCACCAGTCACAGAAAAGC
ATCTTACGGATGGCATGACAGTAAGAGAATTATGCAGTGCTGCCATAACCATGAGTGATAACACTGCGGC
CAACTTACTTCTGACAACGATCGGAGGACCGAAGGAGCTAACCGCTTTTTTGCACAACATGGGGGATCAT
GTAACTCGCCTTGATCGTTGGGAACCGGAGCTGAATGAAGCCATACCAAACGACGAGCGTGACACCACGA
TGCCTGTAGCAATGGCAACAACGTTGCGCAAACTATTAACTGGCGAACTACTTACTCTAGCTTCCCGGCA
ACAATTAATAGACTGGATGGAGGCGGATAAAGTTGCAGGACCACTTCTGCGCTCGGCCCTTCCGGCTGGC
TGGTTTATTGCTGATAAATCTGGAGCCGGTGAGCGTGGAAGCCGCGGTATCATTGCAGCACTGGGGCCAG
ATGGTAAGCCCTCCCGTATCGTAGTTATCTACACGACGGGGAGTCAGGCAACTATGGATGAACGAAATAG
ACAGATCGCTGAGATAGGTGCCTCACTGATTAAGCATTGGTAACTGTCAGACCAAGTTTACTCATATATA
CTTTAGATTGATTTAAAACTTCATTTTTAATTTAAAAGGATCTAGGTGAAGATCCTTTTTGATAATCTCA
TGACCAAAATCCCTTAACGTGAGTTTTCGTTCCACTGAGCGTCAGACCCCGTAGAAAAGATCAAAGGATC
TTCTTGAGATCCTTTTTTTCTGCGCGTAATCTGCTGCTTGCAAACAAAAAAACCACCGCTACCAGCGGTG
GTTTGTTTGCCGGATCAAGAGCTACCAACTCTTTTTCCGAAGGTAACTGGCTTCAGCAGAGCGCAGATAC
CAAATACTGTTCTTCTAGTGTAGCCGTAGTTAGGCCACCACTTCAAGAACTCTGTAGCACCGCCTACATA
CCTCGCTCTGCTAATCCTGTTACCAGTGGCTGCTGCCAGTGGCGATAAGTCGTGTCTTACCGGGTTGGAC
TCAAGACGATAGTTACCGGATAAGGCGCAGCGGTCGGGCTGAACGGGGGGTTCGTGCACACAGCCCAGCT
TGGAGCGAACGACCTACACCGAACTGAGATACCTACAGCGTGAGCTATGAGAAAGCGCCACGCTTCCCGA
AGGGAGAAAGGCGGACAGGTATCCGGTAAGCGGCAGGGTCGGAACAGGAGAGCGCACGAGGGAGCTTCCA
GGGGGAAACGCCTGGTATCTTTATAGTCCTGTCGGGTTTCGCCACCTCTGACTTGAGCGTCGATTTTTGT
GATGCTCGTCAGGGGGGCGGAGCCTATGGAAAAACGCCAGCAACGCGGCCTTTTTACGGTTCCTGGCCTT
TTGCTGGCCTTTTGCTCACATG
